Addgene plasmid #133802: pCMV-T7-AcrIIA5-NLS(SV40) (KAC203)
Purpose: CMV and T7 promoter expression plasmid for human codon optimized AcrIIA5 with C-terminal NLS (SV40)
Depositing lab: Joseph Bondy-Denomy & Benjamin Kleinstiver. Depositing organization: Massachusetts General Hospital. Publication: Broad-spectrum anti-CRISPR proteins facilitate horizontal gene transfer. Mahendra C, Christie KA, Osuna BA, Pinilla-Redondo R, Kleinstiver BP, Bondy-Denomy J. Nat Microbiol. 2020 Apr;5(4):620-629. doi: 10.1038/s41564-020-0692-2. Epub 2020 Mar 26. PubMed 32218510.
Backbone
  Vector backbone: JDS246 (Plasmid #43861)
  Vector type: Mammalian Expression
Growth in bacteria
  Bacterial resistance: Ampicillin, 100 μg/mL
  Growth temperature: 37°C
  Growth strain: DH5alpha
  Copy number: High Copy
Gene/Insert
  Gene/Insert name: human codon optimized AcrIIA5 (alt name: KAC203)
  Species: Synthetic
  Mutation: n/a
  Promoter: CMV and T7
  Tag / fusion protein: NLS(SV40) (C terminal on backbone)
  Cloning method: Gibson Cloning
  Sequencing primers: 5′ oBK6928-CCAAGTCTCCACCCCATTGACG; 3′ n/a
Terms and licenses: Academic/Nonprofit Terms; Industry Terms: Not Available to Industry
How to cite: pCMV-T7-AcrIIA5-NLS(SV40) (KAC203) was a gift from Joseph Bondy-Denomy & Benjamin Kleinstiver (Addgene plasmid # 133802 ; http://n2t.net/addgene:133802 ; RRID:Addgene_133802)
