[The description below was written by a language model from this plasmid's Addgene catalogue record and pLannotate feature annotations shown in this document.]
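Description:
pCMV-T7-AcrIIA5-NLS(SV40) (KAC203) is a small (about 3.9 kb) mammalian expression plasmid built on the JDS246 backbone that encodes a human codon-optimized, synthetic version of the anti-CRISPR protein AcrIIA5. It is maintained in E. coli at high copy through a ColE1/pUC-type origin of replication and is selected with ampicillin via the β-lactamase gene and its native promoter. The remaining annotated bacterial elements (lac promoter and operator, CAP binding site, short fragments of lacI, a pBluescript multiple cloning site, an SV40 promoter remnant and a bom fragment) appear to be backbone leftovers rather than functional parts of the expression design. No mammalian selection marker is annotated, which suggests the plasmid is suited to transient transfection.

The expression cassette begins with the human cytomegalovirus immediate early enhancer and promoter, followed by a T7 promoter, and ends with the bovine growth hormone polyadenylation signal. The automated annotation does not label the coding sequence itself, but the unannotated interval between the T7 promoter and the bGH poly(A) signal is where the AcrIIA5 open reading frame and its C-terminal SV40 nuclear localization signal would lie according to the catalogue entry. The CMV promoter drives strong constitutive transcription in mammalian cells, while the T7 promoter allows transcription by T7 RNA polymerase, for example for in vitro RNA production. The NLS directs the protein to the nucleus, where Cas9 acts on genomic DNA. The plasmid comes from work characterizing broad-spectrum anti-CRISPR proteins, and it is suited to testing inhibition of type II-A Cas9 genome editing in human cells by co-expressing the inhibitor with the nuclease.
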