Features (pLannotate 1.2.2; 14 found; start..end, strand, type, name):
      1..380     +  enhancer       CMV enhancer: human cytomegalovirus immediate early enhancer
    381..584     +  promoter       CMV promoter: human cytomegalovirus (CMV) immediate early promoter
    626..644     +  promoter       T7 promoter: promoter for bacteriophage T7 RNA polymerase
   1177..1401    +  polyA_signal   bGH poly(A) signal: bovine growth hormone polyadenylation signal
   1405..1426    +  promoter       SV40 promoter (fragment): SV40 enhancer and early promoter
   1431..1447    +  misc_feature   MCS (fragment): pBluescript multiple cloning site
   1496..1512    -  protein_bind   lac operator: The lac repressor binds to the lac operator to inhibit transcription in E. coli. This inhibition can be relieved by adding lactose or isopropyl-β-D-thiogalactopyranoside (IPTG). lac repressor encoded by lacI
   1520..1550    -  promoter       lac promoter: promoter for the E. coli lac operon
   1565..1586    -  protein_bind   CAP binding site: CAP binding activates transcription in the presence of cAMP. E. coli catabolite activator protein
   1599..1691    -  CDS            lacI (fragment): lac repressor; lacI; The lac repressor binds to the lac operator to inhibit transcription in E. coli. This inhibition can be relieved by adding lactose or isopropyl-β-D-thiogalactopyranoside (IPTG).
   1874..2462    -  rep_origin     ori: high-copy-number ColE1/pMB1/pBR322/pUC origin of replication
   2633..3493    -  CDS            AmpR: β-lactamase; bla; confers resistance to ampicillin, carbenicillin, and related antibiotics
   3494..3598    -  promoter       AmpR promoter: bla
   3669..3713    -  misc_feature   bom (fragment): basis of mobility region from pBR322
>Addgene plasmid #133802 | pCMV-T7-AcrIIA5-NLS(SV40) (KAC203) | addgene full sequence | sequence record 267958 | Addgene NGS Result
GACATTGATTATTGACTAGTTATTAATAGTAATCAATTACGGGGTCATTAGTTCATAGCCCATATATGGA
GTTCCGCGTTACATAACTTACGGTAAATGGCCCGCCTGGCTGACCGCCCAACGACCCCCGCCCATTGACG
TCAATAATGACGTATGTTCCCATAGTAACGCCAATAGGGACTTTCCATTGACGTCAATGGGTGGAGTATT
TACGGTAAACTGCCCACTTGGCAGTACATCAAGTGTATCATATGCCAAGTACGCCCCCTATTGACGTCAA
TGACGGTAAATGGCCCGCCTGGCATTATGCCCAGTACATGACCTTATGGGACTTTCCTACTTGGCAGTAC
ATCTACGTATTAGTCATCGCTATTACCATGGTGATGCGGTTTTGGCAGTACATCAATGGGCGTGGATAGC
GGTTTGACTCACGGGGATTTCCAAGTCTCCACCCCATTGACGTCAATGGGAGTTTGTTTTGGCACCAAAA
TCAACGGGACTTTCCAAAATGTCGTAACAACTCCGCCCCATTGACGCAAATGGGCGGTAGGCGTGTACGG
TGGGAGGTCTATATAAGCAGAGCTGGTTTAGTGAACCGTCAGATCCGCTAGAGATCCGCGGCCGCTAATA
CGACTCACTATAGGGAGAGCCGCCACCATGGCCTACGGCAAGAGCAGATACAACAGCTACAGAAAGAGAA
ACTTCAGCATCAGCGACAACCAGAGAAGAGAGTACGCCAAGAAGATGAAGGAGCTGGAGCAGGCCTTCGA
GAACCTGGACGGCTGGTACCTGAGCAGCATGAAGGACAGCGCCTACAAGGACTTCGGCAAGTACGAGATC
AGACTGAGCAACCACAGCGCCGACAACAGATACCACGACCTGGAGAACGGCAGACTGATCGTGAACGTGA
AGGCCAGCAAGCTGAACTTCGTGGACATCATCGAGAACAAGCTGGGCAAGATCATCGAGAAGATCGACAC
CCTGGACCTGGACAAGTACAGATTCATCAACGCCACCAAGCTGGAGAGAGACATCAAGTGCTACTACAAG
GGCTACAAGACCAAGAAGGACGTGATCGGATCCGGCGGTGGAGGCAGTGGGCCCAAGAAGAAGAGGAAAG
TCTGACCGGTCATCATCACCATCACCATTGAGTTTAAACCCGCTGATCAGCCTCGACTGTGCCTTCTAGT
TGCCAGCCATCTGTTGTTTGCCCCTCCCCCGTGCCTTCCTTGACCCTGGAAGGTGCCACTCCCACTGTCC
TTTCCTAATAAAATGAGGAAATTGCATCGCATTGTCTGAGTAGGTGTCATTCTATTCTGGGGGGTGGGGT
GGGGCAGGACAGCAAGGGGGAGGATTGGGAAGACAATAGCAGGCATGCTGGGGATGCGGTGGGCTCTATG
GCTTCTGAGGCGGAAAGAACCAGCTGGGGCTCGATACCGTCGACCTCTAGCTAGAGCTTGGCGTAATCAT
GGTCATAGCTGTTTCCTGTGTGAAATTGTTATCCGCTCACAATTCCACACAACATACGAGCCGGAAGCAT
AAAGTGTAAAGCCTAGGGTGCCTAATGAGTGAGCTAACTCACATTAATTGCGTTGCGCTCACTGCCCGCT
TTCCAGTCGGGAAACCTGTCGTGCCAGCTGCATTAATGAATCGGCCAACGCGCGGGGAGAGGCGGTTTGC
GTATTGGGCGCTCTTCCGCTTCCTCGCTCACTGACTCGCTGCGCTCGGTCGTTCGGCTGCGGCGAGCGGT
ATCAGCTCACTCAAAGGCGGTAATACGGTTATCCACAGAATCAGGGGATAACGCAGGAAAGAACATGTGA
GCAAAAGGCCAGCAAAAGGCCAGGAACCGTAAAAAGGCCGCGTTGCTGGCGTTTTTCCATAGGCTCCGCC
CCCCTGACGAGCATCACAAAAATCGACGCTCAAGTCAGAGGTGGCGAAACCCGACAGGACTATAAAGATA
CCAGGCGTTTCCCCCTGGAAGCTCCCTCGTGCGCTCTCCTGTTCCGACCCTGCCGCTTACCGGATACCTG
TCCGCCTTTCTCCCTTCGGGAAGCGTGGCGCTTTCTCATAGCTCACGCTGTAGGTATCTCAGTTCGGTGT
AGGTCGTTCGCTCCAAGCTGGGCTGTGTGCACGAACCCCCCGTTCAGCCCGACCGCTGCGCCTTATCCGG
TAACTATCGTCTTGAGTCCAACCCGGTAAGACACGACTTATCGCCACTGGCAGCAGCCACTGGTAACAGG
ATTAGCAGAGCGAGGTATGTAGGCGGTGCTACAGAGTTCTTGAAGTGGTGGCCTAACTACGGCTACACTA
GAAAAACAGTATTTGGTATCTGCGCTCTGCTGAAGCCAGTTACCTTCGGAAAAAGAGTTGGTAGCTCTTG
ATCCGGCAAACAAACCACCGCTGGTAGCGGTGGTTTTTTTGTTTGCAAGCAGCAGATTACGCGCAGAAAA
AAAGGATCTCAAGAAGATCCTTTGATCTTTTCTACGGGGTCTGACGCTCAGTGGAACGAAAACTCACGTT
AAGGGATTTTGGTCATGAGATTATCAAAAAGGATCTTCACCTAGATCCTTTTAAATTAAAAATGAAGTTT
TAAATCAATCTAAAGTATATATGAGTAAACTTGGTCTGACAGTTACCAATGCTTAATCAGTGAGGCACCT
ATCTCAGCGATCTGTCTATTTCGTTCATCCATAGTTGCCTGACTCCCCGTCGTGTAGATAACTACGATAC
GGGAGGGCTTACCATCTGGCCCCAGTGCTGCAATGATACCGCGAGACCCACGCTCACCGGCTCCAGATTT
ATCAGCAATAAACCAGCCAGCCGGAAGGGCCGAGCGCAGAAGTGGTCCTGCAACTTTATCCGCCTCCATC
CAGTCTATTAATTGTTGCCGGGAAGCTAGAGTAAGTAGTTCGCCAGTTAATAGTTTGCGCAACGTTGTTG
CCATTGCTACAGGCATCGTGGTGTCACGCTCGTCGTTTGGTATGGCTTCATTCAGCTCCGGTTCCCAACG
ATCAAGGCGAGTTACATGATCCCCCATGTTGTGCAAAAAAGCGGTTAGCTCCTTCGGTCCTCCGATCGTT
GTCAGAAGTAAGTTGGCCGCAGTGTTATCACTCATGGTTATGGCAGCACTGCATAATTCTCTTACTGTCA
TGCCATCCGTAAGATGCTTTTCTGTGACTGGTGAGTACTCAACCAAGTCATTCTGAGAATAGTGTATGCG
GCGACCGAGTTGCTCTTGCCCGGCGTCAATACGGGATAATACCGCGCCACATAGCAGAACTTTAAAAGTG
CTCATCATTGGAAAACGTTCTTCGGGGCGAAAACTCTCAAGGATCTTACCGCTGTTGAGATCCAGTTCGA
TGTAACCCACTCGTGCACCCAACTGATCTTCAGCATCTTTTACTTTCACCAGCGTTTCTGGGTGAGCAAA
AACAGGAAGGCAAAATGCCGCAAAAAAGGGAATAAGGGCGACACGGAAATGTTGAATACTCATACTCTTC
CTTTTTCAATATTATTGAAGCATTTATCAGGGTTATTGTCTCATGAGCGGATACATATTTGAATGTATTT
AGAAAAATAAACAAATAGGGGTTCCGCGCACATTTCCCCGAAAAGTGCCACCTGACGTCGACGGATCGGG
AGATCGATCTCCCGATCCCCTAGGGTCGACTCTCAGTACAATCTGCTCTGATGCCGCATAGTTAAGCCAG
TATCTGCTCCCTGCTTGTGTGTTGGAGGTCGCTGAGTAGTGCGCGAGCAAAATTTAAGCTACAACAAGGC
AAGGCTTGACCGACAATTGCATGAAGAATCTGCTTAGGGTTAGGCGTTTTGCGCTGCTTCGCGATGTACG
GGCCAGATATACGCGTT
